>Addgene plasmid #77847 | PHKB gRNA (BRDN0001144975) | addgene full sequence | sequence record 188520 | Addgene Assembled Sequence
CCCGGGTGCAAAGATGGATAAAGTTTTAAACAGAGAGGAATCTTTGCAGCTAATGGACCTTCTAGGTCTT
GAAAGGAGTGGGAATTGGCTCCGGTGCCCGTCAGTGGGCAGAGCGCACATCGCCCACAGTCCCCGAGAAG
TTGGGGGGAGGGGTCGGCAATTGATCCGGTGCCTAGAGAAGGTGGCGCGGGGTAAACTGGGAAAGTGATG
TCGTGTACTGGCTCCGCCTTTTTCCCGAGGGTGGGGGAGAACCGTATATAAGTGCAGTAGTCGCCGTGAA
CGTTCTTTTTCGCAACGGGTTTGCCGCCAGAACACAGGTAAGTGCCGTGTGTGGTTCCCGCGGGCCTGGC
CTCTTTACGGGTTATGGCCCTTGCGTGCCTTGAATTACTTCCACCTGGCTGCAGTACGTGATTCTTGATC
CCGAGCTTCGGGTTGGAAGTGGGTGGGAGAGTTCGAGGCCTTGCGCTTAAGGAGCCCCTTCGCCTCGTGC
TTGAGTTGAGGCCTGGCCTGGGCGCTGGGGCCGCCGCGTGCGAATCTGGTGGCACCTTCGCGCCTGTCTC
GCTGCTTTCGATAAGTCTCTAGCCATTTAAAATTTTTGATGACCTGCTGCGACGCTTTTTTTCTGGCAAG
ATAGTCTTGTAAATGCGGGCCAAGATCTGCACACTGGTATTTCGGTTTTTGGGGCCGCGGGCGGCGACGG
GGCCCGTGCGTCCCAGCGCACATGTTCGGCGAGGCGGGGCCTGCGAGCGCGGCCACCGAGAATCGGACGG
GGGTAGTCTCAAGCTGGCCGGCCTGCTCTGGTGCCTGGCCTCGCGCCGCCGTGTATCGCCCCGCCCTGGG
CGGCAAGGCTGGCCCGGTCGGCACCAGTTGCGTGAGCGGAAAGATGGCCGCTTCCCGGCCCTGCTGCAGG
GAGCTCAAAATGGAGGACGCGGCGCTCGGGAGAGCGGGCGGGTGAGTCACCCACACAAAGGAAAAGGGCC
TTTCCGTCCTCAGCCGTCGCTTCATGTGACTCCACGGAGTACCGGGCGCCGTCCAGGCACCTCGATTAGT
TCTCGAGCTTTTGGAGTACGTCGTCTTTAGGTTGGGGGGAGGGGTTTTATGCGATGGAGTTTCCCCACAC
TGAGTGGGTGGAGACTGAAGTTAGGCCAGCTTGGCACTTGATGTAATTCTCCTTGGAATTTGCCCTTTTT
GAGTTTGGATCTTGGTTCATTCTCAAGCCTCAGACAGTGGTTCAAAGTTTTTTTCTTCCATTTCAGGTGT
CGTGACGTACGGCCACCATGACCGAGTACAAGCCCACGGTGCGCCTCGCCACCCGCGACGACGTCCCCAG
GGCCGTACGCACCCTCGCCGCCGCGTTCGCCGACTACCCCGCCACGCGCCACACCGTCGATCCGGACCGC
CACATCGAGCGGGTCACCGAGCTGCAAGAACTCTTCCTCACGCGCGTCGGGCTCGACATCGGCAAGGTGT
GGGTCGCGGACGACGGCGCCGCCGTGGCGGTCTGGACCACGCCGGAGAGCGTCGAAGCGGGGGCGGTGTT
CGCCGAGATCGGCCCGCGCATGGCCGAGTTGAGCGGTTCCCGGCTGGCCGCGCAGCAACAGATGGAAGGC
CTCCTGGCGCCGCACCGGCCCAAGGAGCCCGCGTGGTTCCTGGCCACCGTCGGAGTCTCGCCCGACCACC
AGGGCAAGGGTCTGGGCAGCGCCGTCGTGCTCCCCGGAGTGGAGGCGGCCGAGCGCGCCGGGGTGCCCGC
CTTCCTGGAGACCTCCGCGCCCCGCAACCTCCCCTTCTACGAGCGGCTCGGCTTCACCGTCACCGCCGAC
GTCGAGGTGCCCGAAGGACCGCGCACCTGGTGCATGACCCGCAAGCCCGGTGCCTGAACGCGTTAAGTCG
ACAATCAACCTCTGGATTACAAAATTTGTGAAAGATTGACTGGTATTCTTAACTATGTTGCTCCTTTTAC
GCTATGTGGATACGCTGCTTTAATGCCTTTGTATCATGCTATTGCTTCCCGTATGGCTTTCATTTTCTCC
TCCTTGTATAAATCCTGGTTGCTGTCTCTTTATGAGGAGTTGTGGCCCGTTGTCAGGCAACGTGGCGTGG
TGTGCACTGTGTTTGCTGACGCAACCCCCACTGGTTGGGGCATTGCCACCACCTGTCAGCTCCTTTCCGG
GACTTTCGCTTTCCCCCTCCCTATTGCCACGGCGGAACTCATCGCCGCCTGCCTTGCCCGCTGCTGGACA
GGGGCTCGGCTGTTGGGCACTGACAATTCCGTGGTGTTGTCGGGGAAATCATCGTCCTTTCCTTGGCTGC
TCGCCTGTGTTGCCACCTGGATTCTGCGCGGGACGTCCTTCTGCTACGTCCCTTCGGCCCTCAATCCAGC
GGACCTTCCTTCCCGCGGCCTGCTGCCGGCTCTGCGGCCTCTTCCGCGTCTTCGCCTTCGCCCTCAGACG
AGTCGGATCTCCCTTTGGGCCGCCTCCCCGCGTCGACTTTAAGACCAATGACTTACAAGGCAGCTGTAGA
TCTTAGCCACTTTTTAAAAGAAAAGGGGGGACTGGAAGGGCTAATTCACTCCCAACGAAGACAAGATCTG
CTTTTTGCTTGTACTGGGTCTCTCTGGTTAGACCAGATCTGAGCCTGGGAGCTCTCTGGCTAACTAGGGA
ACCCACTGCTTAAGCCTCAATAAAGCTTGCCTTGAGTGCTTCAAGTAGTGTGTGCCCGTCTGTTGTGTGA
CTCTGGTAACTAGAGATCCCTCAGACCCTTTTAGTCAGTGTGGAAAATCTCTAGCAGTACGTATAGTAGT
TCATGTCATCTTATTATTCAGTATTTATAACTTGCAAAGAAATGAATATCAGAGAGTGAGAGGAACTTGT
TTATTGCAGCTTATAATGGTTACAAATAAAGCAATAGCATCACAAATTTCACAAATAAAGCATTTTTTTC
ACTGCATTCTAGTTGTGGTTTGTCCAAACTCATCAATGTATCTTATCATGTCTGGCTCTAGCTATCCCGC
CCCTAACTCCGCCCATCCCGCCCCTAACTCCGCCCAGTTCCGCCCATTCTCCGCCCCATGGCTGACTAAT
TTTTTTTATTTATGCAGAGGCCGAGGCCGCCTCGGCCTCTGAGCTATTCCAGAAGTAGTGAGGAGGCTTT
TTTGGAGGCCTAGGGACGTACCCAATTCGCCCTATAGTGAGTCGTATTACGCGCGCTCACTGGCCGTCGT
TTTACAACGTCGTGACTGGGAAAACCCTGGCGTTACCCAACTTAATCGCCTTGCAGCACATCCCCCTTTC
GCCAGCTGGCGTAATAGCGAAGAGGCCCGCACCGATCGCCCTTCCCAACAGTTGCGCAGCCTGAATGGCG
AATGGG
[124 nt withheld, positions 3367-3490]
C
[91 nt withheld, positions 3492-3582]
A
[49 nt withheld, positions 3584-3632]
CCTTTGACGTTGGAGTCCACGTTCTTT
[37 nt withheld, positions 3660-3696]
ACCCTATCTCGGTCTATTCTTTTGATTTATAAGGGATTTTGCCGATTTCGGCCTATTGGTTAAAAAATGA
GCTGATTTAACAAAAATTTAACGCGAATTTTAACAAAATATTAACGCTTACAATTTAGGTGGCACTTTTC
GGGGAAATGTGCGCGGAACCCCTATTTGTTTATTTTTCTAAATACATTCAAATATGTATCCGCTCATGAG
ACAATAACCCTGATAAATGCTTCAATAATATTGAAAAAGGAAGAGTATGAGTATTCAACATTTCCGTGTC
GCCCTTATTCCCTTTTTTGCGGCATTTTGCCTTCCTGTTTTTGCTCACCCAGAAACGCTGGTGAAAGTAA
AAGATGCTGAAGATCAGTTGGGTGCACGAGTGGGTTACATCGAACTGGATCTCAACAGCGGTAAGATCCT
TGAGAGTTTTCGCCCCGAAGAACGTTTTCCAATGATGAGCACTTTTAAAGTTCTGCTATGTGGCGCGGTA
TTATCCCGTATTGACGCCGGGCAAGAGCAACTCGGTCGCCGCATACACTATTCTCAGAATGACTTGGTTG
AGTACTCACCAGTCACAGAAAAGCATCTTACGGATGGCATGACAGTAAGAGAATTATGCAGTGCTGCCAT
AACCATGAGTGATAACACTGCGGCCAACTTACTTCTGACAACGATCGGAGGACCGAAGGAGCTAACCGCT
TTTTTGCACAACATGGGGGATCATGTAACTCGCCTTGATCGTTGGGAACCGGAGCTGAATGAAGCCATAC
CAAACGACGAGCGTGACACCACGATGCCTGTAGCAATGGCAACAACGTTGCGCAAACTATTAACTGGCGA
ACTACTTACTCTAGCTTCCCGGCAACAATTAATAGACTGGATGGAGGCGGATAAAGTTGCAGGACCACTT
CTGCGCTCGGCCCTTCCGGCTGGCTGGTTTATTGCTGATAAATCTGGAGCCGGTGAGCGTGGGTCTCGCG
GTATCATTGCAGCACTGGGGCCAGATGGTAAGCCCTCCCGTATCGTAGTTATCTACACGACGGGGAGTCA
GGCAACTATGGATGAACGAAATAGACAGATCGCTGAGATAGGTGCCTCACTGATTAAGCATTGGTAACTG
TCAGACCAAGTTTACTCATATATACTTTAGATTGATTTAAAACTTCATTTTTAATTTAAAAGGATCTAGG
TGAAGATCCTTTTTGATAATCTCATGACCAAAATCCCTTAACGTGAGTTTTCGTTCCACTGAGCGTCAGA
CCCCGTAGAAAAGATCAAAGGATCTTCTTGAGATCCTTTTTTTCTGCGCGTAATCTGCTGCTTGCAAACA
AAAAAACCACCGCTACCAGCGGTGGTTTGTTTGCCGGATCAAGAGCTACCAACTCTTTTTCCGAAGGTAA
CTGGCTTCAGCAGAGCGCAGATACCAAATACTGTTCTTCTAGTGTAGCCGTAGTTAGGCCACCACTTCAA
GAACTCTGTAGCACCGCCTACATACCTCGCTCTGCTAATCCTGTTACCAGTGGCTGCTGCCAGTGGCGAT
AAGTCGTGTCTTACCGGGTTGGACTCAAGACGATAGTTACCGGATAAGGCGCAGCGGTCGGGCTGAACGG
GGGGTTCGTGCACACAGCCCAGCTTGGAGCGAACGACCTACACCGAACTGAGATACCTACAGCGTGAGCT
ATGAGAAAGCGCCACGCTTCCCGAAGGGAGAAAGGCGGACAGGTATCCGGTAAGCGGCAGGGTCGGAACA
GGAGAGCGCACGAGGGAGCTTCCAGGGGGAAACGCCTGGTATCTTTATAGTCCTGTCGGGTTTCGCCACC
TCTGACTTGAGCGTCGATTTTTGTGATGCTCGTCAGGGGGGCGGAGCCTATGGAAAAACGCCAGCAACGC
GGCCTTTTTACGGTTCCTGGCCTTTTGCTGGCCTTTTGCTCACATGTTCTTTCCTGCGTTATCCCCTGAT
TCTGTGGATAACCGTATTACCGCCTTTGAGTGAGCTGATACCGCTCGCCGCAGCCGAACGACCGAGCGCA
GCGAGTCAGTGAGCGAGGAAGCGGAAGAGCGCCCAATACGCAAACCGCCTCTCCCCGCGCGTTGGCCGAT
TCATTAATGCAGCTGGCACGACAGGTTTCCCGACTGGAAAGCGGGCAGTGAGCGCAACGCAATTAATGTG
AGTTAGCTCACTCATTAGGCACCCCAGGCTTTACACTTTATGCTTCCGGCTCGTATGTTGTGTGGAATTG
TGAGCGGATAACAATTTCACACAGGAAACAGCTATGACCATGATTACGCCAAGCGCGCAATTAACCCTCA
CTAAAGGGAACAAAAGCTGGAGCTGCAAGCTTAATGTAGTCTTATGCAATACTCTTGTAGTCTTGCAACA
TGGTAACGATGAGTTAGCAACATGCCTTACAAGGAGAGAAAAAGCACCGTGCATGCCGATTGGTGGAAGT
AAGGTGGTACGATCGTGCCTTATTAGGAAGGCAACAGACGGGTCTGACATGGATTGGACGAACCACTGAA
TTGCCGCATTGCAGAGATATTGTATTTAAGTGCCTAGCTCGATACATAAACGGGTCTCTCTGGTTAGACC
AGATCTGAGCCTGGGAGCTCTCTGGCTAACTAGGGAACCCACTGCTTAAGCCTCAATAAAGCTTGCCTTG
AGTGCTTCAAGTAGTGTGTGCCCGTCTGTTGTGTGACTCTGGTAACTAGAGATCCCTCAGACCCTTTTAG
TCAGTGTGGAAAATCTCTAGCAGTGGCGCCCGAACAGGGACTTGAAAGCGAAAGGGAAACCAGAGGAGCT
CTCTCGACGCAGGACTCGGCTTGCTGAAGCGCGCACGGCAAGAGGCGAGGGGCGGCGACTGGTGAGTACG
CCAAAAATTTTGACTAGCGGAGGCTAGAAGGAGAGAGATGGGTGCGAGAGCGTCAGTATTAAGCGGGGGA
GAATTAGATCGCGATGGGAAAAAATTCGGTTAAGGCCAGGGGGAAAGAAAAAATATAAATTAAAACATAT
AGTATGGGCAAGCAGGGAGCTAGAACGATTCGCAGTTAATCCTGGCCTGTTAGAAACATCAGAAGGCTGT
AGACAAATACTGGGACAGCTACAACCATCCCTTCAGACAGGATCAGAAGAACTTAGATCATTATATAATA
CAGTAGCAACCCTCTATTGTGTGCATCAAAGGATAGAGATAAAAGACACCAAGGAAGCTTTAGACAAGAT
AGAGGAAGAGCAAAACAAAAGTAAGACCACCGCACAGCAAGCGGCCGCTGATCTTCAGACCTGGAGGAGG
AGATATGAGGGACAATTGGAGAAGTGAATTATATAAATATAAAGTAGTAAAAATTGAACCATTAGGAGTA
GCACCCACCAAGGCAAAGAGAAGAGTGGTGCAGAGAGAAAAAAGAGCAGTGGGAATAGGAGCTTTGTTCC
TTGGGTTCTTGGGAGCAGCAGGAAGCACTATGGGCGCAGCGTCAATGACGCTGACGGTACAGGCCAGACA
ATTATTGTCTGGTATAGTGCAGCAGCAGAACAATTTGCTGAGGGCTATTGAGGCGCAACAGCATCTGTTG
CAACTCACAGTCTGGGGCATCAAGCAGCTCCAGGCAAGAATCCTGGCTGTGGAAAGATACCTAAAGGATC
AACAGCTCCTGGGGATTTGGGGTTGCTCTGGAAAACTCATTTGCACCACTGCTGTGCCTTGGAATGCTAG
TTGGAGTAATAAATCTCTGGAACAGATTTGGAATCACACGACCTGGATGGAGTGGGACAGAGAAATTAAC
AATTACACAAGCTTAATACACTCCTTAATTGAAGAATCGCAAAACCAGCAAGAAAAGAATGAACAAGAAT
TATTGGAATTAGATAAATGGGCAAGTTTGTGGAATTGGTTTAACATAACAAATTGGCTGTGGTATATAAA
ATTATTCATAATGATAGTAGGAGGCTTGGTAGGTTTAAGAATAGTTTTTGCTGTACTTTCTATAGTGAAT
AGAGTTAGGCAGGGATATTCACCATTATCGTTTCAGACCCACCTCCCAACCCCGAGGGGACCCAGAGAGG
GCCTATTTCCCATGATTCCTTCATATTTGCATATACGATACAAGGCTGTTAGAGAGATAATTAGAATTAA
TTTGACTGTAAACACAAAGATATTAGTACAAAATACGTGACGTAGAAAGTAATAATTTCTTGGGTAGTTT
GCAGTTTTAAAATTATGTTTTAAAATGGACTATCATATGCTTACCGTAACTTGAAAGTATTTCGATTTCT
TGGCTTTATATATCTTGTGGAAAGGACGAAACACCGTTTCCCACTAAAACATGCGGGTTTTAGAGCTAGA
AATAGCAAGTTAAAATAAGGCTAGTCCGTTATCAACTTGAAAAAGTGGCACCGAGTCGGTGCTTTTTTAA
GCTTGGCGTAACTAGATCTTGAGACAAATGGCAGTATTCATCCACAATTTTAAAAGAAAAGGGGGGATTG
GGGGGTACAGTGCAGGGGAAAGAATAGTAGACATAATAGCAACAGACATACAAACTAAAGAATTACAAAA
ACAAATTACAAAAATTCAAAATTTTCGGGTTTATTACAGGGACAGCAGAGATCCACTTTGGCGCCGGCTC
GAGGGGG
Features (pLannotate 1.2.2; 29 found; start..end, strand, type, name):
     14..80      +  CDS            small t antigen (fragment): SV40 (simian virus 40) small t antigen
    106..317     +  promoter       EF-1α core promoter: core promoter for human elongation factor EF-1α
    318..1256    +  intron         EF-1α intron A: intron upstream of the start codon of human EF-1α
   1278..1877    +  CDS            PuroR (fragment): puromycin N-acetyltransferase; pac from Streptomyces; confers resistance to puromycin
   1893..2481    +  misc_feature   WPRE: woodchuck hepatitis virus posttranscriptional regulatory element
   2532..2551    +  misc_feature   cPPT/CTS (fragment): central polypurine tract and central termination sequence of HIV-1
   2553..2786    +  LTR            3' LTR (ΔU3): self-inactivating 3' long terminal repeat (LTR) from HIV-1
   2864..2985    +  polyA_signal   SV40 poly(A) signal: SV40 polyadenylation signal
   3025..3160    +  rep_origin     SV40 ori: SV40 origin of replication
   3181..3199    -  promoter       T7 promoter: promoter for bacteriophage T7 RNA polymerase
   3207..3362    +  CDS            lacZα (fragment): LacZα fragment of β-galactosidase; lacZ fragment
   3367..3795    +  rep_origin     f1 ori (sequence partly withheld): f1 bacteriophage origin of replication; arrow indicates direction of (+) strand synthesis
   3848..3952    +  promoter       AmpR promoter: bla
   3953..4813    +  CDS            AmpR: β-lactamase; bla; confers resistance to ampicillin, carbenicillin, and related antibiotics
   4984..5572    +  rep_origin     ori: high-copy-number ColE1/pMB1/pBR322/pUC origin of replication
   5755..5847    +  CDS            lacI (fragment): lac repressor; lacI; The lac repressor binds to the lac operator to inhibit transcription in E. coli. This inhibition can be relieved by adding lactose or isopropyl-β-D-thiogalactopyranoside (IPTG).
   5860..5881    +  protein_bind   CAP binding site: CAP binding activates transcription in the presence of cAMP. E. coli catabolite activator protein
   5896..5926    +  promoter       lac promoter: promoter for the E. coli lac operon
   5934..5950    +  protein_bind   lac operator: The lac repressor binds to the lac operator to inhibit transcription in E. coli. This inhibition can be relieved by adding lactose or isopropyl-β-D-thiogalactopyranoside (IPTG). lac repressor encoded by lacI
   5995..6013    +  promoter       T3 promoter: promoter for bacteriophage T3 RNA polymerase
   6041..6267    +  promoter       RSV promoter: Rous sarcoma virus enhancer/promoter
   6268..6448    +  LTR            5' LTR (truncated): truncated 5' long terminal repeat (LTR) from HIV-1
   6495..6620    +  misc_feature   HIV-1 Ψ: packaging signal of human immunodeficiency virus type 1
   6604..6967    +  CDS            HIV-1 gag (fragment): gag protein from human immunodeficiency virus 1; gag
   7113..7346    +  misc_feature   RRE: The Rev response element (RRE) of HIV-1 allows for Rev-dependent mRNA export from the nucleus to the cytoplasm.
   7723..7749    +  CDS            Rev (fragment): human immunodeficiency virus 1 (HIV-1) Rev protein; rev; enhances nuclear export of unspliced and incompletely spliced viral mRNAs
   7753..7993    +  promoter       U6 promoter: RNA polymerase III promoter for human U6 snRNA
   8023..8098    +  misc_RNA       gRNA scaffold: guide RNA scaffold for the Streptococcus pyogenes CRISPR/Cas9 system
   8154..8271    +  misc_feature   cPPT/CTS: central polypurine tract and central termination sequence of HIV-1
