[The description below was written by a language model from this plasmid's Addgene catalogue record and pLannotate feature annotations shown in this document.]
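Description:
PHKB gRNA (BRDN0001144975) is a third-generation lentiviral guide RNA plasmid built on the lentiGuide-Puro backbone, designed to direct Streptococcus pyogenes Cas9 to the human PHKB gene. It is maintained in E. coli through a high-copy ColE1/pUC-type origin and an ampicillin resistance gene (β-lactamase). The backbone also carries an f1 origin, an SV40 origin and poly(A) signal, and leftover lac and T7/T3 promoter elements from the parental cloning vector.

The lentiviral transfer cassette begins with an RSV promoter fused to a truncated HIV-1 5' LTR, which makes genomic RNA production in packaging cells independent of Tat. This is followed by the Ψ packaging signal with a partial gag segment and the Rev response element for Rev-dependent nuclear export. The cassette ends in a self-inactivating ΔU3 3' LTR.

Within the cassette, a human U6 RNA polymerase III promoter drives the PHKB-specific 20-nucleotide spacer joined to the S. pyogenes gRNA scaffold. A cPPT/CTS element follows. Next, the EF-1α core promoter with its intron A expresses puromycin N-acetyltransferase, so transduced mammalian cells can be selected with puromycin. A WPRE downstream enhances transcript expression.

The plasmid does not encode Cas9. According to the depositor, it must be paired with a separate Cas9 vector such as lentiCas9-Blast or used in cells that already express Cas9. The guide was designed against two PHKB reference transcripts and belongs to a human kinome gRNA collection, so it is suited to PHKB knockout studies in human cells.
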