Addgene plasmid #77847: PHKB gRNA (BRDN0001144975)
Purpose: 3rd generation lentiviral gRNA plasmid targeting human PHKB
Depositing lab: John Doench & David Root. Depositing organization: Broad Institute. Publication: Optimized sgRNA design to maximize activity and minimize off-target effects of CRISPR-Cas9. Doench JG, Fusi N, Sullender M, Hegde M, Vaimberg EW, Donovan KF, Smith I, Tothova Z, Wilen C, Orchard R, Virgin HW, Listgarten J, Root DE. Nat Biotechnol. 2016 Jan 18. doi: 10.1038/nbt.3437. PubMed 26780180.
Backbone
  Vector backbone: lentiGuide-Puro
  Backbone manufacturer: Zhang Lab (Addgene plasmid # 52963)
  Vector type: Mammalian Expression, Lentiviral, CRISPR
  Selectable markers: Puromycin
Growth in bacteria
  Bacterial resistance: Ampicillin, 100 μg/mL
  Growth temperature: 37°C
  Growth strain: DH5alpha
  Copy number: High Copy
Gene/Insert
  Gene/Insert name: PHKB (alt names: PHKB; NM_000293.2)
  gRNA/shRNA sequence: TTTCCCACTAAAACATGCGG
  Species: H. sapiens (human)
  Entrez Gene: PHKB
  Promoter: hU6
  Cloning method: Unknown
  Sequencing primers: 5′ U6-F; 3′ pS2-R
Terms and licenses: Academic/Nonprofit Terms; Industry Terms: Not Available to Industry
Depositor comments: The gRNA was designed to target the following Genbank reference sequence(s): NM_000293.2,NM_001031835.2. Note that this plasmid does NOT contain Cas9. It should be used in conjunction with lentiCas9-Blast (Addgene #52962) or otherwise with cell lines already expressing Cas9. Browse the full kinome gRNA library at http://www.addgene.org/pooled-library/broadgpp-human-kinome/ or visit http://www.broadinstitute.org/rnai/public/ for detailed protocols and information.
How to cite: PHKB gRNA (BRDN0001144975) was a gift from John Doench & David Root (Addgene plasmid # 77847 ; http://n2t.net/addgene:77847 ; RRID:Addgene_77847)
