>Addgene plasmid #77847 | PHKB gRNA (BRDN0001144975) | depositor partial sequence | sequence record 145307 | Target Sequence
TTTCCCACTAAAACATGCGG
