>Addgene plasmid #77847 | PHKB gRNA (BRDN0001144975) | addgene partial sequence | sequence record 188519 | hU6-F
AAGTAATAATTTCTTGGGTAGTTTGCAGTTTTAAAATTATGTTTTAAAATGGACTATCATATGCTTACCG
TAACTTGAAAGTATTTCGATTTCTTGGCTTTATATATCTTGTGGAAAGGACGAAACACCGTTTCCCACTA
AAACATGCGGTTTTAGAGCTAGAAATAGCAAGTTAAAATAAGGCTAGTCCGTTATCAACTTGAAAAAGTG
GCACCGAGTCGGTGCTTTTTTAAGCTTGGCGTAACTAGATCTTGAGACAAATGGCAGTATTCATCCACAA
TTTTAAAAGAAAAGGGGGGATTGGGGGGTACAGTGCAGGGGAAAGAATAGTAGACATAATAGCAACAGAC
ATACAAACTAAAGAATTACAAAAACAAATTACAAAAATTCAAAATTTTCGGGTTTATTACAGGGACAGCA
GAGATCCACTTTGGCGCCGGCTCGAGGGGGCCCGGGTGCAAAGATGGATAAAGTTTTAAACAGAGAGGAA
TCTTTGCAGCTAATGGACCTTCTAGGTCTTGAAAGGAGTGGGAATTGGCTCCGGTGCCCGTCAGTGGGCA
GAGCGCACAT
